Addgene plasmid #25178: MERTK
Purpose: Bacterial expression for structure determination; may not be full ORF
Depositing lab: Cheryl Arrowsmith. Depositing organization: University of Toronto.
Backbone
  Vector backbone: pET28a-LIC
  Backbone manufacturer: SGC
  Backbone size w/o insert (bp): 7328
  Vector type: Bacterial Expression
Growth in bacteria
  Bacterial resistance: Kanamycin, 50 μg/mL
  Growth temperature: 37°C
  Growth strain: DH5alpha
  Copy number: Low Copy
Gene/Insert
  Gene/Insert name: axl2.571.864 (alt names: PDB: 3BPR, 2P0C; MER receptor tyrosine kinase, kinase domain)
  Species: H. sapiens (human)
  Insert size (bp): 882
  Entrez Gene: MERTK (a.k.a. MER, RP38, Tyro12, c-Eyk, c-mer)
  Tag / fusion protein: His (N terminal on insert)
  Cloning method: Restriction Enzyme
  Sequencing primers: 5′ T7; 3′ T7-term
Terms and licenses: Academic/Nonprofit Terms; Industry Terms: Not Available to Industry
Depositor comments: PDB: 3BPR http://www.thesgc.org/structures/3BPR/ PDB: 2P0C http://www.thesgc.org/structures/2P0C/
How to cite: MERTK was a gift from Cheryl Arrowsmith (Addgene plasmid # 25178 ; http://n2t.net/addgene:25178 ; RRID:Addgene_25178)
