[The description below was written by a language model from this plasmid's Addgene catalogue record.]
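Description:
MERTK is a bacterial expression plasmid built on the pET28a-LIC backbone, a ligation-independent-cloning derivative of pET28a produced by a structural genomics group. It is maintained in standard E. coli cloning strains under kanamycin selection and is recorded as low copy. The catalogue entry does not include a feature table, so the promoter and origin are not explicitly listed. However, the recommended sequencing primers (T7 forward and T7 terminator) are consistent with the usual pET arrangement, in which the insert lies between a T7 promoter and T7 terminator and is expressed in hosts that supply T7 RNA polymerase.

The insert is an 882 bp fragment of human MERTK, the MER receptor tyrosine kinase (also known as c-mer or Tyro12). The insert name, axl2.571.864, suggests that the fragment spans roughly residues 571 to 864, and the record describes it as the kinase domain. It is therefore a truncated construct rather than the full open reading frame, as the stated purpose itself cautions. An N-terminal His tag is fused to the kinase domain, allowing the recombinant protein to be purified by immobilised metal affinity chromatography.

The plasmid was designed to produce soluble MERTK kinase domain in bacteria for structure determination, and the depositor links it to two deposited crystal structures of this domain. Beyond crystallography, such a construct could supply purified catalytic domain for biochemical or ligand-binding work, although the record states only the structural purpose.
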