>Addgene plasmid #25178 | MERTK | depositor partial sequence | sequence record 11652 | Author sequence
GAGGAACTACAAAATAAACTAGAAGATGTTGTGATTGACAGGAATCTTCTAATTCTTGGAAAAATTCTGG
GTGAAGGAGAGTTTGGGTCTGTAATGGAAGGAAATCTTAAGCAGGAAGATGGGACCTCTCTGAAAGTGGC
AGTGAAGACCATGAAGTTGGACAACTCTTCACAGCGGGAGATCGAGGAGTTTCTCAGTGAGGCAGCGTGC
ATGAAAGACTTCAGCCACCCAAATGTCATTCGACTTCTAGGTGTGTGTATAGAAATGAGCTCTCAAGGCA
TCCCAAAGCCCATGGTAATTTTACCCTTCATGAAATACGGGGACCTGCATACTTACTTACTTTATTCCCG
ATTGGAGACAGGACCAAAGCATATTCCTCTGCAGACACTATTGAAGTTCATGGTGGATATTGCCCTGGGA
ATGGAGTATCTGAGCAACAGGAATTTTCTTCATCGAGATTTAGCTGCTCGAAACTGCATGTTGCGAGATG
ACATGACTGTCTGTGTTGCGGACTTCGGCCTCTCTAAGAAGATTTACAGTGGCGATTATTACCGCCAAGG
CCGCATTGCTAAGATGCCTGTTAAATGGATCGCCATAGAAAGTCTTGCAGACCGAGTCTACACAAGTAAA
AGTGATGTGTGGGCATTTGGCGTGACCATGTGGGAAATAGCTACGCGGGGAATGACTCCCTATCCTGGGG
TCCAGAACCATGAGATGTATGACTATCTTCTCCATGGCCACAGGTTGAAGCAGCCCGAAGACTGCCTGGA
TGAACTGTATGAAATAATGTACTCTTGCTGGAGAACCGATCCCTTAGACCGCCCCACCTTTTCAGTATTG
AGGCTGCAGCTAGAAAAACTCTTAGAAAGTTTGCCTGACGTT
