>Addgene plasmid #25178 | MERTK | addgene partial sequence | sequence record 31256 | 25178 with T7
TGAATATTTTGTTTACTTTAAGAAGGAGATATACCATGGGCAGCAGCCATCATCATCATCATCACAGCAG
CGGCCTGGTTCCGCGTGGTAGTGAGGAACTACAAAATAAACTAGAAGATGTTGTGATTGACAGGAATCTT
CTAATTCTTGGAAAAATTCTGGGTGAAGGAGAGTTTGGGTCTGTAATGGAAGGAAATCTTAAGCAGGAAG
ATGGGACCTCTCTGAAAGTGGCAGTGAAGACCATGAAGTTGGACAACTCTTCACAGCGGGAGATCGAGGA
GTTTCTCAGTGAGGCAGCGTGCATGAAAGACTTCAGCCACCCAAATGTCATTCGACTTCTAGGTGTGTGT
ATAGAAATGAGCTCTCAAGGCATCCCAAAGCCCATGGTAATTTTACCCTTCATGAAATACGGGGACCTGC
ATACTTACTTACTTTATTCCCGATTGGAGACAGGACCAAAGCATATTCCTCTGCAGACACTATTGAAGTT
CATGGTGGATATTGCCCTGGGAATGGAGTATCTGAGCAACAGGAATTTTCTTCATCGAGATTTAGCTGCT
CGAAACTGCATGTTGCGAGATGACATGACTGTCTGTGTTGCGGACTTCGGCCTCTCTAAGAAGATTTACA
GTGGCGATTATTACCGCCAAGGCCGCATTGCTAAGATGCCTGTTAAATGGATCGCCATAGAAAGTCTTGC
AGACCGAGTCTACACAAGTAAAAGTGATGTGTGGGCATTTGGCGTGACCATGTGGGAAATAGCTACGCGG
GGAATGACTCCCTATCCTGGGGTCCAGAACCATGAGATGTATGACTATCTTCTCCATGGCCACAGGTTGA
AGCAGCCCGAAGACTGCCTGGATGAACTGTATGAAATAATGTACTCTTGCTGGAG
